>Addgene plasmid #138735 | pHIE054 ZF43x12-C mKate2 EF1a VP16-ZF43 EF1a EBFP2-P2A-BlastR | addgene full sequence | sequence record 319130 | Addgene NGS Result
GGCTACACTAGAAGAACAGTATTTGGTATCTGCGCTCTGCTGAAGCCAGTTACCTTCGGAAAAAGAGTTG
GTAGCTCTTGATCCGGCAAACAAACCACCGCTGGTAGCGGTGGTTTTTTTGTTTGCAAGCAGCAGATTAC
GCGCAGAAAAAAAGGATCTCAAGAAGATCCTTTGATCTTTTCTACGGGGTCTGACGCTCAGTGGAACGAA
AACTCACGTTAAGGGATTTTGGTCATGAGATTATCAAAAAGGATCTTCACCTAGATCCTTTCTCGAGCTT
TCGGAGTGAGATGGAGTGGCCACTGTGGAACTGGGCCTAGCATCGCGATAAGCTCTAGAGGGACAGCCCC
CCCCCAAAGCCCCCAGGGATGTAATTACGTCCCTCCCCCGCTAGGGGGCAGCAGCGAGCCGCCCGGGGCT
CCGCTCCGGTCCGGCGCTCCCCCCGCATCCCCGAGCCGGCAGCGTGCGGGGACAGCCCGGGCACGGGGAA
GGTGGCACGGGATCGCTTTCCTCTGAACGCTTCTCGCTGCTCTTTGAGCCTGCAGACACCTGGGGGGATA
CGGGGAAAAAGCTTTAGGCTGAAAGAGAGATTTAGAATGACAGAATCATAGAACGGCCTGCGTACGGATG
GGGCTCTAGCTCTAGAGCTTGATATCGAATTCCTGCAGCCCCGCTAGAGGGACAGCCCCCCCCCAAAGCC
CCCAGGGATGTAATTACGTCCCTCCCCCGCTAGGGGGCAGCAGCGAGCCGCCCGGGGCTCCGCTCCGGTC
CGGCGCTCCCCCCGCATCCCCGAGCCGGCAGCGTGCGGGGACAGCCCGGGCACGGGGAAGGTGGCACGGG
ATCGCTTTCCTCTGAACGCTTCTCGCTGCTCTTTGAGCCTGCAGACACCTGGGGGGATACGGGGAAAAAG
CTTTAGGCTGAAAGAGAGATTTAGAATGACAGAATCATAGAACGGCCTGGGCGCGCCTGGTGGCGAACGA
TCAACAGACGGGAGATCTACTATTGGGACAGCAGAGATCCAGTTGGTAATGGCTTGTCGACGACGGCGGT
CTCCGTCGTCAGGATCATAGGTGCCACCATGACCGAGTACAAGCCCACGGTGCGCCTCGCCACCCGCGAC
GACGTCCCCCGGGCCGTACGCACCCTCGCCGCCGCGTTCGCCGACTACCCCGCCACGCGCCACACCGTCG
ACCCGGACCGCCACATCGAGCGGGTCACCGAGCTGCAAGAACTCTTCCTCACGCGCGTCGGGCTCGACAT
CGGCAAGGTGTGGGTCGCGGACGACGGCGCCGCGGTGGCGGTCTGGACCACGCCGGAGAGCGTCGAAGCG
GGGGCGGTGTTCGCCGAGATCGGCCCGCGCATGGCCGAGTTGAGCGGTTCCCGGCTGGCCGCGCAGCAAC
AGATGGAAGGCCTCCTGGCGCCGCACCGGCCCAAGGAGCCCGCGTGGTTCCTGGCCACCGTCGGCGTCTC
GCCCGACCACCAGGGCAAGGGTCTGGGCAGCGCCGTCGTGCTCCCCGGAGTGGAGGCGGCCGAGCGCGCC
GGGGTGCCCGCCTTCCTGGAGACATCCGCGCCCCGCAACCTCCCCTTCTACGAGCGGCTCGGCTTCACCG
TCACCGCCGACGTCGAGGTGCCCGAAGGACCGCGCACCTGGTGCATGACCCGCAAGCCCGGTGCCTGAGC
TTCCACTGGATTGTACAATTACCAACTGAATTCACTCCTCAGGTGCAGGCTGCCTATCAGAAGGTGGTGG
CTGGTGTGGCCAATGCCCTGGCTCACAAATACCACTGAGATCTTTTTCCCTCTGCCAAAAATTATGGGGA
CATCATGAAGCCCCTTGAGCATCTGACTTCTGGCTAATAAAGGAAATTTATTTTCATTGCAATAGTGTGT
TGGAATTTTTTGTGTCTCTCACTCGGAAGGACATATGGGAGGGCAAATCATTTAAAACATCAGAATGAGT
ATTTGGTTTAGAGTTTGGCAACATATGCCCATATGCTGGCTGCCATGAACAAAGGTTGGCTATAAAGAGG
TCATCAGTATATGAAACAGCCCCCTGCTGTCCATTCCTTATTCCATAGAAAAGCCTTGACTTGAGGTTAG
ATTTTTTTTATATTTTGTTTTGTGTTATTTTTTTCTTTAACATCCCTAAAATTTTCCTTACATGTTTTAC
TAGCCAGATTTTTCCTCCTCTCCTGACTACTCCCAGTCATAGCTGTCCCTCTTCTCTTATGGAGATCCGG
GCCTAGCATCGCGATAAGCTCTAGAGGGACAGCCCCCCCCCAAAGCCCCCAGGGATGTAATTACGTCCCT
CCCCCGCTAGGGGGCAGCAGCGAGCCGCCCGGGGCTCCGCTCCGGTCCGGCGCTCCCCCCGCATCCCCGA
GCCGGCAGCGTGCGGGGACAGCCCGGGCACGGGGAAGGTGGCACGGGATCGCTTTCCTCTGAACGCTTCT
CGCTGCTCTTTGAGCCTGCAGACACCTGGGGGGATACGGGGAAAAAGCTTTAGGCTGAAAGAGAGATTTA
GAATGACAGAATCATAGAACGGCCTGCGTACGGATGGGGCTCTAGCTCTAGAGCTTGATATCGAATTCCT
GCAGCCCCGCTAGAGGGACAGCCCCCCCCCAAAGCCCCCAGGGATGTAATTACGTCCCTCCCCCGCTAGG
GGGCAGCAGCGAGCCGCCCGGGGCTCCGCTCCGGTCCGGCGCTCCCCCCGCATCCCCGAGCCGGCAGCGT
GCGGGGACAGCCCGGGCACGGGGAAGGTGGCACGGGATCGCTTTCCTCTGAACGCTTCTCGCTGCTCTTT
GAGCCTGCAGACACCTGGGGGGATACGGGGAAAAAGCTTTAGGCTGAAAGAGAGATTTAGAATGACAGAA
TCATAGAACGGCCTGGGCGCGCCTGGTGGCGAACGATCAACAGACGGGAGATTGCCAAGGTCTTGACAAA
CGAGTGCTAGTACAAGATCGGAGTGAGGAAAATTAGAGTGAGGACGATCGGAGTGAGGATAATTAGAGTG
AGGACGATCGGAGTGAGGAAAATTAGAGTGAGGACGATCGGAGTGAGGATAATTAGAGTGAGGACGATCG
GAGTGAGGAAAATTAGAGTGAGGACGATCGGAGTGAGGATAATTAGAGTGAGGACGATCCCTCTAGAGGG
TATATAATGGGGGCCACTAGTCTACTACCAGAGCTCATCGCTAGCGCCACCATGGTGAGCGAGCTGATTA
AGGAGAACATGCACATGAAGCTGTATATGGAGGGCACCGTGAACAACCACCACTTCAAGTGTACCTCCGA
GGGCGAAGGCAAGCCCTACGAGGGCACCCAGACCATGAGAATCAAGGCGGTCGAGGGCGGCCCTCTCCCC
TTCGCCTTCGACATCCTGGCTACCAGCTTCATGTACGGCAGCAAAACCTTCATCAACCACACCCAGGGCA
TCCCCGACTTCTTTAAGCAGTCCTTCCCCGAGGGCTTCACATGGGAGAGAGTCACCACATACGAAGATGG
GGGCGTGCTGACCGCTACCCAGGACACCAGCCTCCAGGACGGCTGCCTCATCTACAACGTCAAGATCAGA
GGGGTGAACTTCCCATCCAACGGCCCTGTGATGCAGAAGAAAACACTCGGCTGGGAGGCCTCCACCGAAA
CCCTGTACCCCGCTGACGGCGGCCTGGAAGGCAGAGCCGACATGGCCCTGAAGCTCGTGGGCGGGGGCCA
CCTGATCTGCAACTTGAAAACCACATACAGATCCAAGAAACCCGCTAAGAACCTCAAGATGCCCGGCGTC
TACTATGTGGACAGGAGACTGGAAAGAATCAAGGAGGCCGACAAAGAAACCTACGTCGAGCAGCACGAGG
TGGCTGTGGCCAGATACTGCGACCTCCCTAGCAAACTGGGGCACAGATGAGCGGCCGCTCGAGTCTAGAG
GGCCCGTTTAAACCCGCTGATCAGCCTCGACTGTGCCTTCTAGTTGCCAGCCATCTGTTGTTTGCCCCTC
CCCCGTGCCTTCCTTGACCCTGGAAGGTGCCACTCCCACTGTCCTTTCCTAATAAAATGAGGAAATTGCA
TCGCATTGTCTGAGTAGGTGTCATTCTATTCTGGGGGGTGGGGTGGGGCAGGACAGCAAGGGGGAGGATT
GGGAAGTCAATAGCAGGCATGCTGGGGATGCGGTGGGCTCTATGGCTTCTGAGGCAGGTCGAGGGTACAT
GCGCCTTACTCCTTGTGAGCGCATCGCGATAAGCTCTAGAGGGACAGCCCCCCCCCAAAGCCCCCAGGGA
TGTAATTACGTCCCTCCCCCGCTAGGGGGCAGCAGCGAGCCGCCCGGGGCTCCGCTCCGGTCCGGCGCTC
CCCCCGCATCCCCGAGCCGGCAGCGTGCGGGGACAGCCCGGGCACGGGGAAGGTGGCACGGGATCGCTTT
CCTCTGAACGCTTCTCGCTGCTCTTTGAGCCTGCAGACACCTGGGGGGATACGGGGAAAAAGCTTTAGGC
TGAAAGAGAGATTTAGAATGACAGAATCATAGAACGGCCTGCGTACGGATGGGGCTCTAGCTCTAGAGCT
TGATATCGAATTCCTGCAGCCCCGCTAGAGGGACAGCCCCCCCCCAAAGCCCCCAGGGATGTAATTACGT
CCCTCCCCCGCTAGGGGGCAGCAGCGAGCCGCCCGGGGCTCCGCTCCGGTCCGGCGCTCCCCCCGCATCC
CCGAGCCGGCAGCGTGCGGGGACAGCCCGGGCACGGGGAAGGTGGCACGGGATCGCTTTCCTCTGAACGC
TTCTCGCTGCTCTTTGAGCCTGCAGACACCTGGGGGGATACGGGGAAAAAGCTTTAGGCTGAAAGAGAGA
TTTAGAATGACAGAATCATAGAACGGCCTGGGCGCGCCTGGTGGCGAACGATCAACAGACGGGAGAGGGC
AAAACCGATGTTGACGGACTAATCCTGACAAGATCTGGGGAGGTCGCTGAGTAGTGCGCGAGCAAAATTT
AAGCTACAACAAGGCAAGGCTTGACCGACAATTGCATGAAGAATCTGCTTAGGGTTAGGCGTTTTGCGCT
GCTTCGCGATGTACGGGCCAGATATACGCGTGAGTAATTCATACAAAAGGACTCGCCCCTGCCTTGGGGA
ATCCCAGGGACCGTCGTTAAACTCCCACTAACGTAGAACCCAGAGATCGCTGCGTTCCCGCCCCCTCACC
CGCCCGCTCTCGTCATCACTGAGGTGGAGAAGAGCATGCGTGAGGCTCCGGTGCCCGTCAGTGGGCAGAG
CGCACATCGCCCACAGTCCCCGAGAAGTTGGGGGGAGGGGTCGGCAATTGAACCGGTGCCTAGAGAAGGT
GGCGCGGGGTAAACTGGGAAAGTGATGTCGTGTACTGGCTCCGCCTTTTTCCCGAGGGTGGGGGAGAACC
GTATATAAGTGCAGTAGTCGCCGTGAACGTTCTTTTTCGCAACGGGTTTGCCGCCAGAACACAGGTAAGT
GCCGTGTGTGGTTCCCGCGGGCCTGGCCTCTTTACGGGTTATGGCCCTTGCGTGCCTTGAATTACTTCCA
CGCCCCTGGCTGCAGTACGTGATTCTTGATCCCGAGCTTCGGGTTGGAAGTGGGTGGGAGAGTTCGAGGC
CTTGCGCTTAAGGAGCCCCTTCGCCTCGTGCTTGAGTTGAGGCCTGGCTTGGGCGCTGGGGCCGCCGCGT
GCGAATCTGGTGGCACCTTCGCGCCTGTCTCGCTGCTTTCGATAAGTCTCTAGCCATTTAAAATTTTTGA
TGACCTGCTGCGACGCTTTTTTTCTGGCAAGATAGTCTTGTAAATGCGGGCCAAGATCTGCACACTGGTA
TTTCGGTTTTTGGGGCCGCGGGCGGCGACGGGGCCCGTGCGTCCCAGCGCACATGTTCGGCGAGGCGGGG
CCTGCGAGCGCGGCCACCGAGAATCGGACGGGGGTAGTCTCAAGCTGGCCGGCCTGCTCTGGTGCCTGGC
CTCGCGCCGCCGTGTATCGCCCCGCCCTGGGCGGCAAGGCTGGCCCGGTCGGCACCAGTTGCGTGAGCGG
AAAGATGGCCGCTTCCCGGCCCTGCTGCAGGGAGCTCAAAATGGAGGACGCGGCGCTCGGGAGAGCGGGC
GGGTGAGTCACCCACACAAAGGAAAAGGGCCTTTCCGTCCTCAGCCGTCGCTTCATGTGACTCCACGGAG
TACCGGGCGCCGTCCAGGCACCTCGATTAGTTCTCGAGCTTTTGGAGTACGTCGTCTTTAGGTTGGGGGG
AGGGGTTTTATGCGATGGAGTTTCCCCACACTGAGTGGGTGGAGACTGAAGTTAGGCCAGCTTGGCACTT
GATGTAATTCTCCTTGGAATTTGCCCTTTTTGAGTTTGGATCTTGGTTCATTCTCAAGCCTCAGACAGTG
GTTCAAAGTTTTTTTCTTCCATTTCAGGTGTCGTGAGAGCTCGTTTAGTGAACCGTCAGATCGCCTGGAG
ACGCCATCCACGCTGTTTTGACCTCCATAGAAGAGACCGGGACCGATCCAAATTCTCGAGGCTAGCGCCA
CCATGGATTATAAGGATCACGATGGCGACTACAAGGACCACGATATTGACTACAAAGACGATGACGATAA
AATGGCTCCTAAGAAAAAGCGCAAAGTCGGTATCCATGGCGTTCCCGTCGACGGTGGACTGCAGGCCCCA
CCAACCGATGTTTCTTTAGGTGATGAGTTACATTTGGACGGTGAGGACGTAGCTATGGCACATGCAGATG
CCTTAGACGATTTTGACTTGGATATGTTAGGAGATGGAGATTCACCAGGACCTGGTTTCACACCACACGA
TTCAGCTCCATACGGTGCTTTGGACATGGCCGATTTCGAATTTGAACAGATGTTTACTGATGCCTTGGGT
ATAGACGAATACGGTGGTGGAGCTAGACCCGGGGAGCGCCCCTTCCAGTGTCGCATTTGCATGCGGAACT
TTTCGCGCCAGGACAGGCTTGACAGGCATACCCGTACTCATACCGGTGAAAAACCGTTTCAGTGTCGGAT
CTGTATGCGAAATTTCTCCCAGAAGGAGCACTTGGCGGGGCATCTACGTACGCACACCGGCGAGAAGCCA
TTCCAATGCCGAATATGCATGCGCAACTTCAGTCGCCGCGACAACCTGAACCGGCACCTAAAAACCCACC
TGAGAGGATCTTAAGCGGCCGCTCGAGTCTAGAGGGCCCGTTTAAACCCGCTGATCAGCCTCGACTGTGC
CTTCTAGTTGCCAGCCATCTGTTGTTTGCCCCTCCCCCGTGCCTTCCTTGACCCTGGAAGGTGCCACTCC
CACTGTCCTTTCCTAATAAAATGAGGAAATTGCATCGCATTGTCTGAGTAGGTGTCATTCTATTCTGGGG
GGTGGGGTGGGGCAGGACAGCAAGGGGGAGGATTGGGAAGTCAATAGCAGGCATGCTGGGGATGCGGTGG
GCTCTATGGCTTCTGAGGCAGGTCGAAGAACTATTTCCTGGCTGTTACGCGAGCGCATCGCGATAAGCTC
TAGAGGGACAGCCCCCCCCCAAAGCCCCCAGGGATGTAATTACGTCCCTCCCCCGCTAGGGGGCAGCAGC
GAGCCGCCCGGGGCTCCGCTCCGGTCCGGCGCTCCCCCCGCATCCCCGAGCCGGCAGCGTGCGGGGACAG
CCCGGGCACGGGGAAGGTGGCACGGGATCGCTTTCCTCTGAACGCTTCTCGCTGCTCTTTGAGCCTGCAG
ACACCTGGGGGGATACGGGGAAAAAGCTTTAGGCTGAAAGAGAGATTTAGAATGACAGAATCATAGAACG
GCCTGCGTACGGATGGGGCTCTAGCTCTAGAGCTTGATATCGAATTCCTGCAGCCCCGCTAGAGGGACAG
CCCCCCCCCAAAGCCCCCAGGGATGTAATTACGTCCCTCCCCCGCTAGGGGGCAGCAGCGAGCCGCCCGG
GGCTCCGCTCCGGTCCGGCGCTCCCCCCGCATCCCCGAGCCGGCAGCGTGCGGGGACAGCCCGGGCACGG
GGAAGGTGGCACGGGATCGCTTTCCTCTGAACGCTTCTCGCTGCTCTTTGAGCCTGCAGACACCTGGGGG
GATACGGGGAAAAAGCTTTAGGCTGAAAGAGAGATTTAGAATGACAGAATCATAGAACGGCCTGGGCGCG
CCTGGTGGCGAACGATCAACAGACGGGAGAGGACTAAATAGTAGTTCAGACGCCGTTAAGCGCAAGATCT
GGGGAGGTCGCTGAGTAGTGCGCGAGCAAAATTTAAGCTACAACAAGGCAAGGCTTGACCGACAATTGCA
TGAAGAATCTGCTTAGGGTTAGGCGTTTTGCGCTGCTTCGCGATGTACGGGCCAGATATACGCGTGAGTA
ATTCATACAAAAGGACTCGCCCCTGCCTTGGGGAATCCCAGGGACCGTCGTTAAACTCCCACTAACGTAG
AACCCAGAGATCGCTGCGTTCCCGCCCCCTCACCCGCCCGCTCTCGTCATCACTGAGGTGGAGAAGAGCA
TGCGTGAGGCTCCGGTGCCCGTCAGTGGGCAGAGCGCACATCGCCCACAGTCCCCGAGAAGTTGGGGGGA
GGGGTCGGCAATTGAACCGGTGCCTAGAGAAGGTGGCGCGGGGTAAACTGGGAAAGTGATGTCGTGTACT
GGCTCCGCCTTTTTCCCGAGGGTGGGGGAGAACCGTATATAAGTGCAGTAGTCGCCGTGAACGTTCTTTT
TCGCAACGGGTTTGCCGCCAGAACACAGGTAAGTGCCGTGTGTGGTTCCCGCGGGCCTGGCCTCTTTACG
GGTTATGGCCCTTGCGTGCCTTGAATTACTTCCACGCCCCTGGCTGCAGTACGTGATTCTTGATCCCGAG
CTTCGGGTTGGAAGTGGGTGGGAGAGTTCGAGGCCTTGCGCTTAAGGAGCCCCTTCGCCTCGTGCTTGAG
TTGAGGCCTGGCTTGGGCGCTGGGGCCGCCGCGTGCGAATCTGGTGGCACCTTCGCGCCTGTCTCGCTGC
TTTCGATAAGTCTCTAGCCATTTAAAATTTTTGATGACCTGCTGCGACGCTTTTTTTCTGGCAAGATAGT
CTTGTAAATGCGGGCCAAGATCTGCACACTGGTATTTCGGTTTTTGGGGCCGCGGGCGGCGACGGGGCCC
GTGCGTCCCAGCGCACATGTTCGGCGAGGCGGGGCCTGCGAGCGCGGCCACCGAGAATCGGACGGGGGTA
GTCTCAAGCTGGCCGGCCTGCTCTGGTGCCTGGCCTCGCGCCGCCGTGTATCGCCCCGCCCTGGGCGGCA
AGGCTGGCCCGGTCGGCACCAGTTGCGTGAGCGGAAAGATGGCCGCTTCCCGGCCCTGCTGCAGGGAGCT
CAAAATGGAGGACGCGGCGCTCGGGAGAGCGGGCGGGTGAGTCACCCACACAAAGGAAAAGGGCCTTTCC
GTCCTCAGCCGTCGCTTCATGTGACTCCACGGAGTACCGGGCGCCGTCCAGGCACCTCGATTAGTTCTCG
AGCTTTTGGAGTACGTCGTCTTTAGGTTGGGGGGAGGGGTTTTATGCGATGGAGTTTCCCCACACTGAGT
GGGTGGAGACTGAAGTTAGGCCAGCTTGGCACTTGATGTAATTCTCCTTGGAATTTGCCCTTTTTGAGTT
TGGATCTTGGTTCATTCTCAAGCCTCAGACAGTGGTTCAAAGTTTTTTTCTTCCATTTCAGGTGTCGTGA
GAGCTCGTTTAGTGAACCGTCAGATCGCCTGGAGACGCCATCCACGCTGTTTTGACCTCCATAGAAGAGA
ACGGGACCGATCCAAATTCTCGAGGCTAGCGCCACCATGGTGAGCAAGGGCGAGGAGCTGTTCACCGGGG
TGGTGCCCATCCTGGTCGAGCTGGACGGCGACGTAAACGGCCACAAGTTCAGCGTGAGGGGCGAGGGCGA
GGGCGATGCCACCAACGGCAAGCTGACCCTGAAGTTCATCTGCACCACCGGCAAGCTGCCCGTGCCCTGG
CCCACCCTCGTGACCACCCTGAGCCACGGCGTGCAGTGCTTCGCCCGCTACCCCGACCACATGAAGCAGC
ACGACTTCTTCAAGTCCGCCATGCCCGAAGGCTACGTCCAGGAGCGCACCATCTTCTTCAAGGACGACGG
CACCTACAAGACCCGCGCCGAGGTGAAGTTCGAGGGCGACACCCTAGTGAACCGCATCGAGCTGAAGGGC
GTCGACTTCAAGGAGGACGGCAACATCCTGGGGCACAAGCTGGAGTACAACTTCAACAGCCACAACATCT
ATATCATGGCCGTCAAGCAGAAGAACGGCATCAAGGTGAACTTCAAGATCCGCCACAACGTGGAGGACGG
CAGCGTGCAGCTCGCCGACCACTACCAGCAGAACACCCCCATCGGCGACGGCCCCGTGCTGCTGCCCGAC
AGCCACTACCTGAGCACCCAGTCCGTGCTGAGCAAAGACCCCAACGAGAAGCGCGATCACATGGTCCTGC
TGGAGTTCCGCACCGCCGCCGGGATCACTCTCGGCATGGACGAGCTGTACAAGGAATTCGGTAGCAAGCT
TGGTAGTGGAGCAACTAACTTTTCCCTGCTCAAACAAGCCGGGGATGTAGAGGAGAACCCCGGCCCCGCC
CCCCTTAAGATGGCCAAGCCTTTGTCTCAAGAAGAATCCACCCTCATTGAAAGAGCAACGGCTACAATCA
ACAGCATCCCCATCTCTGAGGACTACAGCGTCGCCAGCGCAGCTCTCTCTAGCGACGGCCGCATCTTCAC
TGGTGTCAATGTATATCATTTTACTGGGGGACCTTGTGCAGAACTCGTGGTGCTGGGCACTGCTGCTGCT
GCGGCAGCTGGCAACCTGACTTGTATCGTCGCGATCGGAAATGAGAACAGGGGCATCTTGAGCCCCTGCG
GACGGTGCCGACAGGTGCTTCTCGATCTGCATCCTGGGATCAAAGCCATAGTGAAGGACAGTGATGGACA
GCCGACGGCAGTTGGGATTCGTGAATTGCTGCCCTCTGGTTATGTGTGGGAGGGCTAAGCGGCCGCTCGA
GTCTAGAGGGCCCGTTTAAACCCGCTGATCAGCCTCGACTGTGCCTTCTAGTTGCCAGCCATCTGTTGTT
TGCCCCTCCCCCGTGCCTTCCTTGACCCTGGAAGGTGCCACTCCCACTGTCCTTTCCTAATAAAATGAGG
AAATTGCATCGCATTGTCTGAGTAGGTGTCATTCTATTCTGGGGGGTGGGGTGGGGCAGGACAGCAAGGG
GGAGGATTGGGAAGTCAATAGCAGGCATGCTGGGGATGCGGTGGGCTCTATGGCTTCTGAGGCAGGTCGA
AGAGACTGCCCGACACATCTTAGTGAGCGCATCGCGATAAGCTCTAGAGGGACAGCCCCCCCCCAAAGCC
CCCAGGGATGTAATTACGTCCCTCCCCCGCTAGGGGGCAGCAGCGAGCCGCCCGGGGCTCCGCTCCGGTC
CGGCGCTCCCCCCGCATCCCCGAGCCGGCAGCGTGCGGGGACAGCCCGGGCACGGGGAAGGTGGCACGGG
ATCGCTTTCCTCTGAACGCTTCTCGCTGCTCTTTGAGCCTGCAGACACCTGGGGGGATACGGGGAAAAAG
CTTTAGGCTGAAAGAGAGATTTAGAATGACAGAATCATAGAACGGCCTGCGTACGGATGGGGCTCTAGCT
CTAGAGCTTGATATCGAATTCCTGCAGCCCCGCTAGAGGGACAGCCCCCCCCCAAAGCCCCCAGGGATGT
AATTACGTCCCTCCCCCGCTAGGGGGCAGCAGCGAGCCGCCCGGGGCTCCGCTCCGGTCCGGCGCTCCCC
CCGCATCCCCGAGCCGGCAGCGTGCGGGGACAGCCCGGGCACGGGGAAGGTGGCACGGGATCGCTTTCCT
CTGAACGCTTCTCGCTGCTCTTTGAGCCTGCAGACACCTGGGGGGATACGGGGAAAAAGCTTTAGGCTGA
AAGAGAGATTTAGAATGACAGAATCATAGAACGGCCTGGGCGCGCCTGGTGGCGAACGATCAACAGACGG
GAGAGGTTACGAGGATGCACATGTGACCGAGGGATGGAACGACGCGTAACTCACGTTAAGGGATTTTGGT
CATGAGCTTGCGCCGTCCCGTCAAGTCAGCGTAATGCTCTGCCAGTGTTACAACCAATTAACCAATTCTG
ATTAGAAAAACTCATCGAGCATCAAATGAAACTGCAATTTATTCATATCAGGATTATCAATACCATATTT
TTGAAAAAGCCGTTTCTGTAATGAAGGAGAAAACTCACCGAGGCAGTTCCATAGGATGGCAAGATCCTGG
TATCGGTCTGCGATTCCGACTCGTCCAACATCAATACAACCTATTAATTTCCCCTCGTCAAAAATAAGGT
TATCAAGTGAGAAATCACCATGAGTGACGACTGAATCCGGTGAGAATGGCAAAAGTTTATGCATTTCTTT
CCAGACTTGTTCAACAGGCCAGCCATTACGCTCGTCATCAAAATCACTCGCATCAACCAAACCGTTATTC
ATTCGTGATTGCGCCTGAGCGAGACGAAATACGCGATCGCTGTTAAAAGGACAATTACAAACAGGAATCG
AATGCAACCGGCGCAGGAACACTGCCAGCGCATCAACAATATTTTCACCTGAATCAGGATATTCTTCTAA
TACCTGGAATGCTGTTTTTCCGGGGATCGCAGTGGTGAGTAACCATGCATCATCAGGAGTACGGATAAAA
TGCTTGATGGTCGGAAGAGGCATAAATTCCGTCAGCCAGTTTAGTCTGACCATCTCATCTGTAACATCAT
TGGCAACGCTACCTTTGCCATGTTTCAGAAACAACTCTGGCGCATCGGGCTTCCCATACAAGCGATAGAT
TGTCGCACCTGATTGCCCGACATTATCGCGAGCCCATTTATACCCATATAAATCAGCATCCATGTTGGAA
TTTAATCGCGGCCTCGACGTTTCCCGTTGAATATGGCTCATAACACCCCTTGTATTACTGTTTATGTAAG
CAGACAGTTTTATTGTTCATGATGATATATTTTTATCTTGTGCAATGTAACATCAGAGATTTTGAGACAC
GGGCCATGCTAGCTCCAGCAAAAGGCCAGGAACCGTAAAAAGGCCGCGTTGCTGGCGTTTTTCCATAGGC
TCCGCCCCCCTGACGAGCATCACAAAAATCGACGCTCAAGTCAGAGGTGGCGAAACCCGACAGGACTATA
AAGATACCAGGCGTTTCCCCCTGGAAGCTCCCTCGTGCGCTCTCCTGTTCCGACCCTGCCGCTTACCGGA
TACCTGTCCGCCTTTCTCCCTTCGGGAAGCGTGGCGCTTTCTCATAGCTCACGCTGTAGGTATCTCAGTT
CGGTGTAGGTCGTTCGCTCCAAGCTGGGCTGTGTGCACGAACCCCCCGTTCAGCCCGACCGCTGCGCCTT
ATCCGGTAACTATCGTCTTGAGTCCAACCCGGTAAGACACGACTTATCGCCACTGGCAGCAGCCACTGGT
AACAGGATTAGCAGAGCGAGGTATGTAGGCGGTGCTACAGAGTTCTTGAAGTGGTGGCCTAACTAC
Features (pLannotate 1.2.2; 26 found; start..end, strand, type, name):
    646..671     -  misc_feature   MCS (fragment): pBluescript multiple cloning site
   1079..1678    +  CDS            PuroR: puromycin N-acetyltransferase; pac from Streptomyces alboniger; confers resistance to puromycin
   1708..1785    +  CDS            HBB (fragment): HBB_PONPY - Experimental evidence at transcript level: Swiss-Prot protein existence level 2. Involved in oxygen transport from the lung to the various peripheral tissues. From Pongo pygmaeus (Bornean orangutan).
   1856..1911    +  polyA_signal   β-globin poly(A) signal: rabbit β-globin polyadenylation signal (Gil and Proudfoot, 1987)
   2572..2597    -  misc_feature   MCS (fragment): pBluescript multiple cloning site
   3202..3897    +  CDS            mKate2: mKate2 is a basic (constitutively fluorescent) red fluorescent protein published in 2009, derived from Entacmaea quadricolor. It is reported to be a rapidly-maturing monomer with moderate acid sensitivity.
   3951..4062    +  polyA_signal   bGH poly(A) signal: bovine growth hormone polyadenylation signal
   4547..4572    -  misc_feature   MCS (fragment): pBluescript multiple cloning site
   5243..5454    +  promoter       EF-1α core promoter: core promoter for human elongation factor EF-1α
   5455..5568    +  intron         EF-1α intron A (fragment): intron upstream of the start codon of human EF-1α
   6194..6397    +  intron         EF-1α intron A: truncated intron upstream of the start codon of human EF-1α
   6406..6440    +  promoter       TRE3GV promoter (fragment): 3rd-generation Tet-responsive promoter that can be activated by binding of Tet-On® 3G, optimized for retroviral and lentiviral vectors
   6558..6581    +  CDS            3xFLAG (fragment): three tandem FLAG® epitope tags
   6645..6878    +  CDS            VP16_HHV11 (fragment): Experimental evidence at protein level: Swiss-Prot protein existence level 1. May play a role in the aggregation of tegument proteins around nucleocapsids during virus morphogenesis. From Human herpesvirus 1 (strain 17) (HHV-1) (Human herpes simplex virus 1).
   7205..7316    +  polyA_signal   bGH poly(A) signal: bovine growth hormone polyadenylation signal
   7801..7826    -  misc_feature   MCS (fragment): pBluescript multiple cloning site
   8497..8708    +  promoter       EF-1α core promoter: core promoter for human elongation factor EF-1α
   8709..8822    +  intron         EF-1α intron A (fragment): intron upstream of the start codon of human EF-1α
   9448..9651    +  intron         EF-1α intron A: truncated intron upstream of the start codon of human EF-1α
   9660..9694    +  promoter       TRE3GV promoter (fragment): 3rd-generation Tet-responsive promoter that can be activated by binding of Tet-On® 3G, optimized for retroviral and lentiviral vectors
   9767..10483   +  CDS            EBFP2: EBFP2 is a basic (constitutively fluorescent) blue fluorescent protein published in 2007, derived from Aequorea victoria. It is reported to be a rapidly-maturing monomer with moderate acid sensitivity.
  10580..10978   +  CDS            BSD: blasticidin S deaminase; Aspergillus terreus BSD; confers resistance to blasticidin
  11029..11140   +  polyA_signal   bGH poly(A) signal: bovine growth hormone polyadenylation signal
  11625..11650   -  misc_feature   MCS (fragment): pBluescript multiple cloning site
  12112..12921   -  CDS            KanR: aminoglycoside phosphotransferase; aph(3')-Ia; confers resistance to kanamycin in bacteria or G418 (Geneticin®) in eukaryotes
  13080..162     -  rep_origin     ori (across the origin): high-copy-number ColE1/pMB1/pBR322/pUC origin of replication
