[The description below was written by a language model from this plasmid's Addgene catalogue record and pLannotate feature annotations shown in this document.]
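Description:
pHIE054 is a 13.5 kb mammalian integration vector from the COMET toolkit of synthetic zinc-finger transcription factors and cognate promoters. It was built on the pPD630 integration backbone by assembling three transcription-unit positioning vectors (pHIE046, pJM466, pJM452) together with pPD613. In bacteria it is maintained through a high-copy ColE1/pUC-type origin and a kanamycin resistance gene.

The payload is a self-contained activator–reporter circuit made of three transcription units in the same orientation, each ending in a bGH polyadenylation signal. The first is the listed insert, ZF43x12-Compact. From the name, this is a synthetic promoter with twelve compactly spaced ZF43 binding sites, and it drives the red fluorescent protein mKate2. The annotation software did not recognise this promoter, so it does not appear in the feature table. The second unit uses the human EF-1α promoter with its intron to constitutively express VP16-ZF43, which fuses the herpesvirus VP16 activation domain to the ZF43 zinc-finger domain. A FLAG-type epitope fragment is annotated upstream, while the zinc-finger coding region itself is not annotated. Binding of this activator to the ZF43 sites should switch on mKate2. The third unit is a second EF-1α cassette expressing EBFP2-P2A-BlastR. The P2A peptide lets the blue fluorescent marker and blasticidin S deaminase be made from one transcript, so cells carrying the construct can be identified and selected.

The table also shows a puromycin N-acetyltransferase gene followed by a rabbit β-globin poly(A) signal, with no promoter annotated upstream of it. The record does not explain its role, nor does it state the integration mechanism or the target locus. The short TRE3GV and MCS hits are fragments, probably shared linker or leader sequences rather than functional elements.
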