Addgene plasmid #138735: pHIE054 ZF43x12-C mKate2 EF1a VP16-ZF43 EF1a EBFP2-P2A-BlastR
Purpose: Integration Vector, assembled with pHIE046 (TUPV1), pJM466 (TUPV2), pJM452 (TUPV3), pPD613
Depositing lab: Joshua Leonard. Depositing organization: Northwestern University. Publication: The COMET toolkit for composing customizable genetic programs in mammalian cells. Donahue PS, Draut JW, Muldoon JJ, Edelstein HI, Bagheri N, Leonard JN. Nat Commun. 2020 Feb 7;11(1):779. doi: 10.1038/s41467-019-14147-5. PubMed 32034124.
Backbone
  Vector backbone: pPD630 Integration Vector
  Vector type: Mammalian Expression, Synthetic Biology
Growth in bacteria
  Bacterial resistance: Kanamycin, 50 μg/mL
  Growth temperature: 30°C
  Growth strain: NEB Stable
  Copy number: High Copy
Gene/Insert
  Gene/Insert name: ZF43x12-Compact
  Species: Synthetic
  Cloning method: Restriction Enzyme; 5′ cloning site unknown (unknown if destroyed)
Terms and licenses: Academic/Nonprofit Terms; Industry Terms: Not Available to Industry
Depositor comments: Leonard lab plasmid reference number: L1537
How to cite: pHIE054 ZF43x12-C mKate2 EF1a VP16-ZF43 EF1a EBFP2-P2A-BlastR was a gift from Joshua Leonard (Addgene plasmid # 138735 ; http://n2t.net/addgene:138735 ; RRID:Addgene_138735)
