>Addgene plasmid #138735 | pHIE054 ZF43x12-C mKate2 EF1a VP16-ZF43 EF1a EBFP2-P2A-BlastR | depositor partial sequence | sequence record 268133 | ZF43x12-Compact promoter
AGATCGGAGTGAGGAAAATTAGAGTGAGGACGATCGGAGTGAGGATAATTAGAGTGAGGACGATCGGAGT
GAGGAAAATTAGAGTGAGGACGATCGGAGTGAGGATAATTAGAGTGAGGACGATCGGAGTGAGGAAAATT
AGAGTGAGGACGATCGGAGTGAGGATAATTAGAGTGAGGACGATCCCTCTAGAGGGTATATAATGGGGGC
CACTAGTCTACTACCAGAGCTCATCGCTAGC
