>Addgene plasmid #138735 | pHIE054 ZF43x12-C mKate2 EF1a VP16-ZF43 EF1a EBFP2-P2A-BlastR | depositor partial sequence | sequence record 268134 | VP16-ZF43 gene
ATGGATTATAAGGATCACGATGGCGACTACAAGGACCACGATATTGACTACAAAGACGATGACGATAAAA
TGGCTCCTAAGAAAAAGCGCAAAGTCGGTATCCATGGCGTTCCCGTCGACGGTGGACTGCAGGCCCCACC
AACCGATGTTTCTTTAGGTGATGAGTTACATTTGGACGGTGAGGACGTAGCTATGGCACATGCAGATGCC
TTAGACGATTTTGACTTGGATATGTTAGGAGATGGAGATTCACCAGGACCTGGTTTCACACCACACGATT
CAGCTCCATACGGTGCTTTGGACATGGCCGATTTCGAATTTGAACAGATGTTTACTGATGCCTTGGGTAT
AGACGAATACGGTGGTGGAGCTAGACCCGGGGAGCGCCCCTTCCAGTGTCGCATTTGCATGCGGAACTTT
TCGCGCCAGGACAGGCTTGACAGGCATACCCGTACTCATACCGGTGAAAAACCGTTTCAGTGTCGGATCT
GTATGCGAAATTTCTCCCAGAAGGAGCACTTGGCGGGGCATCTACGTACGCACACCGGCGAGAAGCCATT
CCAATGCCGAATATGCATGCGCAACTTCAGTCGCCGCGACAACCTGAACCGGCACCTAAAAACCCACCTG
AGAGGATCTTAA
